Addgene plasmid #201586: pCMV6-AN-HA_WT REV1
Purpose: Expresses human DNA repair protein REV1 with an N-terminal HA tag in mammalian cells
Depositing lab: Roger Woodgate. Depositing organization: National Institute of Child Health and Human Development (NICHD). Publication: A novel interaction between RAD23A/B and Y-family DNA polymerases. Ashton NW, Jaiswal N, Cestari Moreno N, Semenova IV, D'Orlando DA, Teatin Latancia M, McIntyre J, Woodgate R, Bezsonova I. J Mol Biol. 2023 Nov 5:168353. doi: 10.1016/j.jmb.2023.168353. PubMed 37935254.
Backbone
  Vector backbone: pCMV6-AN-HA
  Backbone manufacturer: Origene
  Total vector size (bp): 9677
  Vector type: Mammalian Expression
  Selectable markers: Neomycin (select with G418)
Growth in bacteria
  Bacterial resistance: Ampicillin, 100 μg/mL
  Growth temperature: 37°C
  Growth strain: DH5alpha
  Copy number: High Copy
Gene/Insert
  Gene/Insert name: DNA repair protein REV1
  Species: H. sapiens (human)
  Entrez Gene: REV1 (a.k.a. AIBP80, REV1L)
  Tag / fusion protein: HA (N terminal on backbone)
Terms and licenses: Academic/Nonprofit Terms; Industry Terms: Not Available to Industry
How to cite: pCMV6-AN-HA_WT REV1 was a gift from Roger Woodgate (Addgene plasmid # 201586 ; http://n2t.net/addgene:201586 ; RRID:Addgene_201586)
