[The description below was written by a language model from this plasmid's Addgene catalogue record and pLannotate feature annotations shown in this document.]
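Description:
pCMV6-AN-HA_WT REV1 is a mammalian expression plasmid of roughly 9.7 kb built on the commercial pCMV6-AN-HA backbone, designed to produce wild-type human REV1 carrying an N-terminal HA epitope tag. It is propagated in E. coli as a high-copy plasmid through a ColE1/pUC-type origin and selected with ampicillin via the β-lactamase gene and its own promoter. An f1 phage origin is also present, along with remnants of lac-derived sequences (lacZα, lacI fragments, lac promoter and operator) that are backbone carry-over rather than functional parts of the expression design.

The payload is driven by the human cytomegalovirus immediate-early enhancer and promoter, followed by a T7 promoter that could support in vitro transcription or serve as a sequencing primer site. The REV1 coding sequence lies downstream and is terminated by the human growth hormone polyadenylation signal. The HA tag is supplied by the backbone upstream of the insert; it is listed in the catalogue fields but is not separately annotated in the feature table. A second cassette, consisting of the SV40 enhancer/early promoter, the neomycin phosphotransferase gene and an SV40 poly(A) signal, allows G418 selection of stably transfected mammalian cells; a short ble fragment after neo appears to be a non-functional remnant.

REV1 is a Y-family DNA polymerase with deoxycytidyl transferase activity that participates in translesion synthesis past abasic and other lesions. The tagged construct is suited to transient or stable expression for detection, immunoprecipitation and protein interaction studies, consistent with the associated work on interactions between RAD23A/B and Y-family polymerases.
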