Features (pLannotate 1.2.2; 19 found; start..end, strand, type, name):
      1..25      +  rep_origin     M13 ori (fragment): M13 bacteriophage origin of replication; arrow indicates direction of (+) strand synthesis
     29..183     -  CDS            lacZα (fragment): LacZα fragment of β-galactosidase; lacZ fragment
    343..722     +  enhancer       CMV enhancer: human cytomegalovirus immediate early enhancer
    724..923     +  promoter       CMV promoter: human cytomegalovirus (CMV) immediate early promoter
    952..970     +  promoter       T7 promoter: promoter for bacteriophage T7 RNA polymerase
   1062..4814    +  CDS            REV1: REV1_HUMAN - Also known as REV1L. Experimental evidence at protein level: Swiss-Prot protein existence level 1. Deoxycytidyl transferase involved in DNA repair. Transfers a dCMP residue from dCTP to the 3'-end of a DNA primer in a template- dependent reaction. May assist in the first step in the bypass of abasic lesions by the insertion of a nucleotide opposite the lesion. Required for normal induction of mutations by physical and chemical agents. From Homo sapiens (Human).
   4906..5528    +  polyA_signal   hGH poly(A) signal: human growth hormone polyadenylation signal
   5557..5886    +  promoter       SV40 promoter: SV40 enhancer and early promoter
   5953..6744    +  CDS            neo: KKA2_KLEPN - Also known as kan, nptII. Experimental evidence at protein level: Swiss-Prot protein existence level 1. Resistance to kanamycin, neomycin, paromomycin, ribostamycin, butirosin and gentamicin B. From Klebsiella pneumoniae.
   6768..6926    +  CDS            ble (fragment): BLE_KLEPN - Experimental evidence at protein level: Swiss-Prot protein existence level 1. Binding protein with a strong affinity to the bleomycin family of antibiotics. Binds to CL990; an antimitotic-antibiotic compound. From Klebsiella pneumoniae.
   6921..7042    +  polyA_signal   SV40 poly(A) signal: SV40 polyadenylation signal
   7115..7131    -  protein_bind   lac operator: The lac repressor binds to the lac operator to inhibit transcription in E. coli. This inhibition can be relieved by adding lactose or isopropyl-β-D-thiogalactopyranoside (IPTG). lac repressor encoded by lacI
   7139..7169    -  promoter       lac promoter: promoter for the E. coli lac operon
   7184..7205    -  protein_bind   CAP binding site: CAP binding activates transcription in the presence of cAMP. E. coli catabolite activator protein
   7218..7310    -  CDS            lacI (fragment): lac repressor; lacI; The lac repressor binds to the lac operator to inhibit transcription in E. coli. This inhibition can be relieved by adding lactose or isopropyl-β-D-thiogalactopyranoside (IPTG).
   7493..8081    -  rep_origin     ori: high-copy-number ColE1/pMB1/pBR322/pUC origin of replication
   8252..9112    -  CDS            AmpR: β-lactamase; bla; confers resistance to ampicillin, carbenicillin, and related antibiotics
   9113..9217    -  promoter       AmpR promoter: bla
   9244..9672    +  rep_origin     f1 ori (sequence partly withheld): f1 bacteriophage origin of replication; arrow indicates direction of (+) strand synthesis
>Addgene plasmid #201586 | pCMV6-AN-HA_WT REV1 | addgene full sequence | sequence record 395370 | Addgene NGS Result
AACAAAATATTAACGCTTACAATTTCCATTCGCCATTCAGGCTGCGCAACTGTTGGGAAGGGCGATCGGT
GCGGGCCTCTTCGCTATTACGCCAGCTGGCGAAAGGGGGATGTGCTGCAAGGCGATTAAGTTGGGTAACG
CCAGGGTTTTCCCAGTCACGACGTTGTAAAACGACGGCCAGTGCCAAGCTGATCTATACATTGAATCAAT
ATTGGCAATTAGCCATATTAGTCATTGGTTATATAGCATAAATCAATATTGGCTATTGGCCATTGCATAC
GTTGTATCTATATCATAATATGTACATTTATATTGGCTCATGTCCAATATGACCGCCATGTTGACATTGA
TTATTGACTAGTTATTAATAGTAATCAATTACGGGGTCATTAGTTCATAGCCCATATATGGAGTTCCGCG
TTACATAACTTACGGTAAATGGCCCGCCTGGCTGACCGCCCAACGACCCCCGCCCATTGACGTCAATAAT
GACGTATGTTCCCATAGTAACGCCAATAGGGACTTTCCATTGACGTCAATGGGTGGAGTATTTACGGTAA
ACTGCCCACTTGGCAGTACATCAAGTGTATCATATGCCAAGTCCGCCCCCTATTGACGTCAATGACGGTA
AATGGCCCGCCTGGCATTATGCCCAGTACATGACCTTACGGGACTTTCCTACTTGGCAGTACATCTACGT
ATTAGTCATCGCTATTACCATGGTGATGCGGTTTTGGCAGTACACCAATGGGCGTGGATAGCGGTTTGAC
TCACGGGGATTTCCAAGTCTCCACCCCATTGACGTCAATGGGAGTTTGTTTTGGCACCAAAATCAACGGG
ACTTTCCAAAATGTCGTAATAACCCCGCCCCGTTGACGCAAATGGGCGGTAGGCGTGTACGGTGGGAGGT
CTATATAAGCAGAGCTCGTTTAGTGAACCGTCAGAATTTTGTAATACGACTCACTATAGGGCGGCCGGGA
ATTCGTCGACTGGATCCGGTACCGAGGAGATCTGCCACCATGTACCCTTATGATGTCCCAGATTATGCTG
CGATCGCCCATATGCGGAGAGGCGGATGGCGGAAACGGGCTGAAAATGATGGATGGGAGACATGGGGCGG
CTATATGGCCGCCAAGGTGCAGAAGCTGGAGGAGCAGTTCAGAAGCGACGCCGCCATGCAGAAGGATGGC
ACCAGCTCCACAATCTTTAGCGGCGTGGCCATCTATGTGAACGGCTACACAGACCCCTCCGCCGAGGAGC
TGAGGAAGCTGATGATGCTGCACGGCGGCCAGTACCACGTGTACTATTCCCGGTCTAAGACCACACACAT
CATCGCCACCAACCTGCCTAATGCCAAGATCAAGGAGCTGAAGGGCGAGAAAGTGATCAGACCAGAGTGG
ATCGTGGAGAGCATCAAGGCCGGCAGGCTGCTGTCCTACATCCCTTATCAGCTGTACACCAAGCAGTCTA
GCGTGCAGAAGGGCCTGTCCTTCAATCCAGTGTGCAGGCCAGAGGACCCACTGCCAGGACCTTCTAATAT
CGCCAAGCAGCTGAACAATCGGGTGAACCACATCGTGAAGAAGATCGAGACAGAGAATGAGGTGAAGGTG
AACGGCATGAACAGCTGGAACGAGGAGGACGAGAACAATGATTTCTCTTTTGTGGATCTGGAGCAGACCA
GCCCTGGCCGCAAGCAGAACGGCATCCCACACCCCCGGGGCAGCACCGCCATCTTTAATGGCCACACACC
ATCCTCTAACGGCGCCCTGAAGACCCAGGACTGCCTGGTGCCAATGGTGAATAGCGTGGCCTCCCGCCTG
TCTCCAGCCTTCTCCCAGGAGGAGGATAAGGCCGAGAAGAGCTCCACCGACTTTCGCGATTGTACACTGC
AGCAGCTGCAGCAGAGCACCCGGAACACAGACGCCCTGAGGAATCCCCACCGCACAAACAGCTTCTCCCT
GTCTCCTCTGCACAGCAATACCAAGATCAACGGAGCACACCACTCCACAGTGCAGGGACCCTCTAGCACC
AAGTCTACATCCTCTGTGAGCACCTTTTCCAAGGCCGCCCCTTCTGTGCCAAGCAAGCCCTCCGATTGCA
ATTTCATCTCTAACTTTTATAGCCACTCCCGGCTGCACCACATCAGCATGTGGAAGTGTGAGCTGACCGA
GTTCGTGAATACACTGCAGAGACAGTCTAACGGCATCTTTCCAGGCAGGGAGAAGCTGAAGAAGATGAAG
ACCGGCAGAAGCGCCCTGGTGGTGACCGACACAGGCGATATGAGCGTGCTGAACTCCCCCAGGCACCAGT
CTTGCATCATGCACGTGGACATGGATTGTTTCTTTGTGAGCGTGGGCATCAGGAACAGGCCAGACCTGAA
GGGCAAGCCAGTGGCAGTGACCTCCAATAGGGGAACAGGAAGAGCACCTCTGAGGCCAGGAGCAAACCCA
CAGCTGGAGTGGCAGTACTATCAGAATAAGATCCTGAAGGGCAAGGCCGCCGACATCCCAGATAGCTCCC
TGTGGGAGAATCCCGACAGCGCCCAGGCCAACGGCATCGATTCTGTGCTGAGCCGCGCCGAGATCGCCTC
TTGCAGCTACGAGGCCCGGCAGCTGGGCATCAAGAACGGCATGTTCTTTGGCCACGCCAAGCAGCTGTGC
CCTAATCTGCAGGCCGTGCCCTACGACTTCCACGCCTACAAGGAGGTGGCCCAGACCCTGTATGAGACAC
TGGCCTCCTACACCCACAACATCGAGGCCGTGTCTTGCGACGAGGCCCTGGTGGATATCACAGAGATCCT
GGCCGAGACAAAGCTGACACCTGACGAGTTTGCCAACGCCGTGAGAATGGAGATCAAGGATCAGACAAAG
TGTGCCGCCTCTGTGGGCATCGGCAGCAATATCCTGCTGGCAAGGATGGCAACCCGGAAGGCAAAGCCTG
ACGGACAGTATCACCTGAAGCCAGAGGAGGTGGACGATTTCATCAGGGGACAGCTGGTGACCAACCTGCC
AGGAGTGGGCCACTCCATGGAGTCTAAGCTGGCCAGCCTGGGCATCAAGACCTGCGGCGATCTGCAGTAT
ATGACAATGGCCAAGCTGCAGAAGGAGTTCGGCCCCAAGACCGGCCAGATGCTGTACAGGTTTTGTCGCG
GCCTGGACGATCGGCCTGTGAGAACAGAGAAGGAGAGAAAGTCCGTGTCTGCCGAGATCAATTACGGCAT
CAGGTTCACCCAGCCAAAGGAGGCCGAGGCCTTTCTGCTGAGCCTGTCCGAGGAGATCCAGCGGAGACTG
GAGGCCACCGGCATGAAGGGCAAGAGACTGACACTGAAGATCATGGTGAGGAAGCCAGGAGCACCTGTGG
AGACAGCCAAGTTCGGCGGCCACGGCATCTGCGACAACATCGCAAGGACCGTGACACTGGACCAGGCAAC
CGATAATGCCAAGATCATCGGCAAGGCCATGCTGAATATGTTTCACACAATGAAGCTGAACATCTCCGAT
ATGCGGGGCGTGGGCATCCACGTGAACCAGCTGGTGCCTACCAACCTGAATCCATCTACATGCCCAAGCA
GACCCTCCGTGCAGTCTAGCCACTTCCCTTCTGGCAGCTACTCCGTGAGGGACGTGTTTCAGGTGCAGAA
GGCCAAGAAGTCCACAGAGGAGGAGCACAAGGAGGTGTTCCGCGCAGCAGTGGACCTGGAGATCAGCAGC
GCCAGCCGGACCTGTACATTCCTGCCCCCTTTTCCCGCCCACCTGCCTACCTCCCCTGACACAAATAAGG
CCGAGAGCAGCGGCAAGTGGAACGGCCTGCACACCCCCGTGAGCGTGCAGAGCAGACTGAATCTGTCCAT
CGAGGTGCCTTCTCCAAGCCAGCTGGACCAGTCTGTGCTGGAGGCCCTGCCACCCGATCTGAGGGAGCAG
GTGGAGCAGGTGTGCGCAGTGCAGCAGGCAGAGAGCCACGGCGATAAGAAGAAGGAGCCCGTGAATGGCT
GTAACACCGGCATCCTGCCACAGCCTGTGGGAACAGTGCTGCTGCAGATCCCAGAGCCCCAGGAGTCCAA
TTCTGACGCCGGCATCAACCTGATCGCCCTGCCAGCCTTCTCCCAGGTGGACCCCGAGGTGTTTGCCGCC
CTGCCTGCAGAGCTGCAGAGAGAGCTGAAGGCAGCCTACGACCAGAGGCAGAGACAGGGCGAGAACAGCA
CACACCAGCAGAGCGCCTCCGCCTCTGTGCCAAAGAATCCTCTGCTGCACCTGAAGGCCGCCGTGAAGGA
GAAGAAGCGGAACAAGAAGAAGAAGACCATCGGCTCCCCCAAGAGAATCCAGTCTCCTCTGAACAATAAG
CTGCTGAATAGCCCAGCAAAGACCCTGCCTGGAGCATGTGGCTCCCCACAGAAGCTGATCGATGGCTTCC
TGAAGCACGAGGGACCTCCAGCAGAGAAGCCACTGGAGGAGCTGAGCGCCTCCACCTCTGGAGTGCCAGG
CCTGTCTAGCCTGCAGTCCGACCCTGCAGGATGCGTGCGCCCCCCTGCACCAAATCTGGCCGGCGCCGTG
GAGTTTAACGATGTGAAGACACTGCTGCGGGAGTGGATCACCACAATCAGCGACCCCATGGAGGAGGATA
TCCTGCAGGTGGTGAAGTATTGTACCGACCTGATCGAGGAGAAGGACCTGGAGAAGCTGGACCTGGTCAT
CAAGTACATGAAGAGGCTGATGCAGCAGTCCGTGGAGAGCGTGTGGAACATGGCCTTCGACTTTATTCTG
GATAATGTCCAGGTCGTCCTGCAGCAGACTTACGGCTCAACACTGAAGGTCACCTAAGGATCCAAGCTTC
TCGAGACGCGTTAAGCGGCCGCACTCGAGGTTTAAACGGCCGGCCGCGGTCATAGCTGTTTCCTGAACAG
ATCCCGGGTGGCATCCCTGTGACCCCTCCCCAGTGCCTCTCCTGGCCCTGGAAGTTGCCACTCCAGTGCC
CACCAGCCTTGTCCTAATAAAATTAAGTTGCATCATTTTGTCTGACTAGGTGTCCTTCTATAATATTATG
GGGTGGAGGGGGGTGGTATGGAGCAAGGGGCAAGTTGGGAAGACAACCTGTAGGGCCTGCGGGGTCTATT
GGGAACCAAGCTGGAGTGCAGTGGCACAATCTTGGCTCACTGCAATCTCCGCCTCCTGGGTTCAAGCGAT
TCTCCTGCCTCAGCCTCCCGAGTTGTTGGGATTCCAGGCATGCATGACCAGGCTCAGCTAATTTTTGTTT
TTTTGGTAGAGACGGGGTTTCACCATATTGGCCAGGCTGGTCTCCAACTCCTAATCTCAGGTGATCTACC
CACCTTGGCCTCCCAAATTGCTGGGATTACAGGCGTGAACCACTGCTCCCTTCCCTGTCCTTCTGATTTT
AAAATAACTATACCAGCAGGAGGACGTCCAGACACAGCATAGGCTACCTGGCCATGCCCAACCGGTGGGA
CATTTGAGTTGCTTGCTTGGCACTGTCCTCTCATGCGTTGGGTCCACTCAGTAGATGCCTGTTGAATTGG
GTACGCGGCCAGCTTGGCTGTGGAATGTGTGTCAGTTAGGGTGTGGAAAGTCCCCAGGCTCCCCAGCAGG
CAGAAGTATGCAAAGCATGCATCTCAATTAGTCAGCAACCAGGTGTGGAAAGTCCCCAGGCTCCCCAGCA
GGCAGAAGTATGCAAAGCATGCATCTCAATTAGTCAGCAACCATAGTCCCGCCCCTAACTCCGCCCATCC
CGCCCCTAACTCCGCCCAGTTCCGCCCATTCTCCGCCCCATGGCTGACTAATTTTTTTTATTTATGCAGA
GGCCGAGGCCGCCTCGGCCTCTGAGCTATTCCAGAAGTAGTGAGGAGGCTTTTTTGGAGGCCTAGGCTTT
TGCAAAAAGCTCCCGGGAGCTTGTATATCCATTTTCGGATCTGATCAAGAGACAGGATGAGGATCGTTTC
GCATGATTGAACAAGATGGATTGCACGCAGGTTCTCCGGCCGCTTGGGTGGAGAGGCTATTCGGCTATGA
CTGGGCACAACAGACAATCGGCTGCTCTGATGCCGCCGTGTTCCGGCTGTCAGCGCAGGGGCGCCCGGTT
CTTTTTGTCAAGACCGACCTGTCCGGTGCCCTGAATGAACTGCAGGACGAGGCAGCGCGGCTATCGTGGC
TGGCCACGACGGGCGTTCCTTGCGCAGCTGTGCTCGACGTTGTCACTGAAGCGGGAAGGGACTGGCTGCT
ATTGGGCGAAGTGCCGGGGCAGGATCTCCTGTCATCTCACCTTGCTCCTGCCGAGAAAGTATCCATCATG
GCTGATGCAATGCGGCGGCTGCATACGCTTGATCCGGCTACCTGCCCATTCGACCACCAAGCGAAACATC
GCATCGAGCGAGCACGTACTCGGATGGAAGCCGGTCTTGTCGATCAGGATGATCTGGACGAAGAGCATCA
GGGGCTCGCGCCAGCCGAACTGTTCGCCAGGCTCAAGGCGCGCATGCCCGACGGCGAGGATCTCGTCGTG
ACCCATGGCGATGCCTGCTTGCCGAATATCATGGTGGAAAATGGCCGCTTTTCTGGATTCATCGACTGTG
GCCGGCTGGGTGTGGCCGACCGCTATCAGGACATAGCGTTGGCTACCCGTGATATTGCTGAAGAGCTTGG
CGGCGAATGGGCTGACCGCTTCCTCGTGCTTTACGGTATCGCCGCTCCCGATTCGCAGCGCATCGCCTTC
TATCGCCTTCTTGACGAGTTCTTCTGAGCGGGACTCTGGGGTTCGAAATGACCGACCAAGCGACGCCCAA
CCTGCCATCACGAGATTTCGATTCCACCGCCGCCTTCTATGAAAGGTTGGGCTTCGGAATCGTTTTCCGG
GACGCCGGCTGGATGATCCTCCAGCGCGGGGATCTCATGCTGGAGTTCTTCGCCCACCCCAACTTGTTTA
TTGCAGCTTATAATGGTTACAAATAAAGCAATAGCATCACAAATTTCACAAATAAAGCATTTTTTTCACT
GCATTCTAGTTGTGGTTTGTCCAAACTCATCAATGTATCTTATCATGTCTGTATACCGTCGACCTCTAGC
TAGAGCTTGGCGTAATCATGGTCATAGCTGTTTCCTGTGTGAAATTGTTATCCGCTCACAATTCCACACA
ACATACGAGCCGGAAGCATAAAGTGTAAAGCCTGGGGTGCCTAATGAGTGAGCTAACTCACATTAATTGC
GTTGCGCTCACTGCCCGCTTTCCAGTCGGGAAACCTGTCGTGCCAGCTGCATTAATGAATCGGCCAACGC
GCGGGGAGAGGCGGTTTGCGTATTGGGCGCTCTTCCGCTTCCTCGCTCACTGACTCGCTGCGCTCGGTCG
TTCGGCTGCGGCGAGCGGTATCAGCTCACTCAAAGGCGGTAATACGGTTATCCACAGAATCAGGGGATAA
CGCAGGAAAGAACATGTGAGCAAAAGGCCAGCAAAAGGCCAGGAACCGTAAAAAGGCCGCGTTGCTGGCG
TTTTTCCATAGGCTCCGCCCCCCTGACGAGCATCACAAAAATCGACGCTCAAGTCAGAGGTGGCGAAACC
CGACAGGACTATAAAGATACCAGGCGTTTCCCCCTGGAAGCTCCCTCGTGCGCTCTCCTGTTCCGACCCT
GCCGCTTACCGGATACCTGTCCGCCTTTCTCCCTTCGGGAAGCGTGGCGCTTTCTCATAGCTCACGCTGT
AGGTATCTCAGTTCGGTGTAGGTCGTTCGCTCCAAGCTGGGCTGTGTGCACGAACCCCCCGTTCAGCCCG
ACCGCTGCGCCTTATCCGGTAACTATCGTCTTGAGTCCAACCCGGTAAGACACGACTTATCGCCACTGGC
AGCAGCCACTGGTAACAGGATTAGCAGAGCGAGGTATGTAGGCGGTGCTACAGAGTTCTTGAAGTGGTGG
CCTAACTACGGCTACACTAGAAGAACAGTATTTGGTATCTGCGCTCTGCTGAAGCCAGTTACCTTCGGAA
AAAGAGTTGGTAGCTCTTGATCCGGCAAACAAACCACCGCTGGTAGCGGTGGTTTTTTTGTTTGCAAGCA
GCAGATTACGCGCAGAAAAAAAGGATCTCAAGAAGATCCTTTGATCTTTTCTACGGGGTCTGACGCTCAG
TGGAACGAAAACTCACGTTAAGGGATTTTGGTCATGAGATTATCAAAAAGGATCTTCACCTAGATCCTTT
TAAATTAAAAATGAAGTTTTAAATCAATCTAAAGTATATATGAGTAAACTTGGTCTGACAGTTACCAATG
CTTAATCAGTGAGGCACCTATCTCAGCGATCTGTCTATTTCGTTCATCCATAGTTGCCTGACTCCCCGTC
GTGTAGATAACTACGATACGGGAGGGCTTACCATCTGGCCCCAGTGCTGCAATGATACCGCGAGACCCAC
GCTCACCGGCTCCAGATTTATCAGCAATAAACCAGCCAGCCGGAAGGGCCGAGCGCAGAAGTGGTCCTGC
AACTTTATCCGCCTCCATCCAGTCTATTAATTGTTGCCGGGAAGCTAGAGTAAGTAGTTCGCCAGTTAAT
AGTTTGCGCAACGTTGTTGCCATTGCTACAGGCATCGTGGTGTCACGCTCGTCGTTTGGTATGGCTTCAT
TCAGCTCCGGTTCCCAACGATCAAGGCGAGTTACATGATCCCCCATGTTGTGCAAAAAAGCGGTTAGCTC
CTTCGGTCCTCCGATCGTTGTCAGAAGTAAGTTGGCCGCAGTGTTATCACTCATGGTTATGGCAGCACTG
CATAATTCTCTTACTGTCATGCCATCCGTAAGATGCTTTTCTGTGACTGGTGAGTACTCAACCAAGTCAT
TCTGAGAATAGTGTATGCGGCGACCGAGTTGCTCTTGCCCGGCGTCAATACGGGATAATACCGCGCCACA
TAGCAGAACTTTAAAAGTGCTCATCATTGGAAAACGTTCTTCGGGGCGAAAACTCTCAAGGATCTTACCG
CTGTTGAGATCCAGTTCGATGTAACCCACTCGTGCACCCAACTGATCTTCAGCATCTTTTACTTTCACCA
GCGTTTCTGGGTGAGCAAAAACAGGAAGGCAAAATGCCGCAAAAAAGGGAATAAGGGCGACACGGAAATG
TTGAATACTCATACTCTTCCTTTTTCAATATTATTGAAGCATTTATCAGGGTTATTGTCTCATGAGCGGA
TACATATTTGAATGTATTTAGAAAAATAAACAAATAGGGGTTCCGCGCACATTTCCCCGAAAAGTGCCAC
CTG
[124 nt withheld, positions 9244-9367]
C
[91 nt withheld, positions 9369-9459]
A
[49 nt withheld, positions 9461-9509]
CCTTTGACGTTGGAGTCCACGTTCTTT
[37 nt withheld, positions 9537-9573]
ACCCTATCTCGGTCTATTCTTTTGATTTATAAGGGATTTTGCCGATTTCGGCCTATTGGTTAAAAAATGA
GCTGATTTAACAAAAATTTAACGCGAATTTT
